>Addgene plasmid #195038 | kanMX6-ins1 | addgene full sequence | sequence record 384240 | Addgene NGS Result
GCTACAATTAATACATAACCTTATGTATCATACACATACGATTTAGGTGACACTATAGAACGCGGCCGCC
AGCTGAAGCTTCGTACGCTGCAGGTCGACGGATCCCCGGGTTAATTAAGAAAAGAAATATAGTCTTCAAG
GTTATATTATACAGGTTTATATATTATTGGCGCGCCAGATCTGTTTAGCTTGCCTCGTCCCCGCCGGGTC
ACCCGGCCAGCGACATGGAGGCCCAGAATACCCTCCTTGACAGTCTTGACGTGCGCAGCTCAGGGGCATG
ATGTGACTGTCGCCCGTACATTTAGCCCATACATCCCCATGTATAATCATTTGCATCCATACATTTTGAT
GGCCGCACGGCGCGAAGCAAAAATTACGGCTCCTCGCTGCAGACCTGCGAGCAGGGAAACGCTCCCCTCA
CAGACGCGTTGAATTGTCCCCACGCCGCGCCCCTGTAGAGAAATATAAAAGGTTAGGATTTGCCACTGAG
GTTCTTCTTTCATATACTTCCTTTTAAAATCTTGCTAGGATACAGTTCTCACATCACATCCGAACATAAA
CAACCATGGGTAAGGAAAAGACTCACGTTTCGAGGCCGCGATTAAATTCCAACATGGATGCTGATTTATA
TGGGTATAAATGGGCTCGCGATAATGTCGGGCAATCAGGTGCGACAATCTATCGATTGTATGGGAAGCCC
GATGCGCCAGAGTTGTTTCTGAAACATGGCAAAGGTAGCGTTGCCAATGATGTTACAGATGAGATGGTCA
GACTAAACTGGCTGACGGAATTTATGCCTCTTCCGACCATCAAGCATTTTATCCGTACTCCTGATGATGC
ATGGTTACTCACCACTGCGATCCCCGGCAAAACAGCATTCCAGGTATTAGAAGAATATCCTGATTCAGGT
GAAAATATTGTTGATGCGCTGGCAGTGTTCCTGCGCCGGTTGCATTCGATTCCTGTTTGTAATTGTCCTT
TTAACAGCGATCGCGTATTTCGTCTCGCTCAGGCGCAATCACGAATGAATAACGGTTTGGTTGATGCGAG
TGATTTTGATGACGAGCGTAATGGCTGGCCTGTTGAACAAGTCTGGAAAGAAATGCATAAGCTTTTGCCA
TTCTCACCGGATTCAGTCGTCACTCATGGTGATTTCTCACTTGATAACCTTATTTTTGACGAGGGGAAAT
TAATAGGTTGTATTGATGTTGGACGAGTCGGAATCGCAGACCGATACCAGGATCTTGCCATCCTATGGAA
CTGCCTCGGTGAGTTTTCTCCTTCATTACAGAAACGGCTTTTTCAAAAATATGGTATTGATAATCCTGAT
ATGAATAAATTGCAGTTTCATTTGATGCTCGATGAGTTTTTCTAATCAGTACTGACAATAAAAAGATTCT
TGTTTTCAAGAACTTGTCATTTGTATAGTTTTTTTATATTGTAGTTGTTCTATTTTAATCAAATGTTAGC
GTGATTTATATTTTTTTTCGCCTCGACATCATCTGCCCAGATGCGAAGTTAAGTGCGCAGAAAGTAATAT
CATGCGTCAATCGTATGTGAATGCTGGTCGCTATACTGCTGTCGATTCGATACTAACGCCGCCATCCAAA
TAATATATAAACCTGTATAATATAACCTTGAAGACTATATTTCTTTTCGTTTAAACGAGCTCGAATTCAT
CGATGATATCAGATCCACTAGTGGCCTATGCGGCCGCGGATCTGCCGGTCTCCCTATAGTGAGTCGTATT
AATTTCGATAAGCCAGGTTAACCTGCATTAATGAATCGGCCAACGCGCGGGGAGAGGCGGTTTGCGTATT
GGGCGCTCTTCCGCTTCCTCGCTCACTGACTCGCTGCGCTCGGTCGTTCGGCTGCGGCGAGCGGTATCAG
CTCACTCAAAGGCGGTAATACGGTTATCCACAGAATCAGGGGATAACGCAGGAAAGAACATGTGAGCAAA
AGGCCAGCAAAAGGCCAGGAACCGTAAAAAGGCCGCGTTGCTGGCGTTTTTCCATAGGCTCCGCCCCCCT
GACGAGCATCACAAAAATCGACGCTCAAGTCAGAGGTGGCGAAACCCGACAGGACTATAAAGATACCAGG
CGTTTCCCCCTGGAAGCTCCCTCGTGCGCTCTCCTGTTCCGACCCTGCCGCTTACCGGATACCTGTCCGC
CTTTCTCCCTTCGGGAAGCGTGGCGCTTTCTCATAGCTCACGCTGTAGGTATCTCAGTTCGGTGTAGGTC
GTTCGCTCCAAGCTGGGCTGTGTGCACGAACCCCCCGTTCAGCCCGACCGCTGCGCCTTATCCGGTAACT
ATCGTCTTGAGTCCAACCCGGTAAGACACGACTTATCGCCACTGGCAGCAGCCACTGGTAACAGGATTAG
CAGAGCGAGGTATGTAGGCGGTGCTACAGAGTTCTTGAAGTGGTGGCCTAACTACGGCTACACTAGAAGA
ACAGTATTTGGTATCTGCGCTCTGCTGAAGCCAGTTACCTTCGGAAAAAGAGTTGGTAGCTCTTGATCCG
GCAAACAAACCACCGCTGGTAGCGGTGGTTTTTTTGTTTGCAAGCAGCAGATTACGCGCAGAAAAAAAGG
ATCTCAAGAAGATCCTTTGATCTTTTCTACGGGGTCTGACGCTCAGTGGAACGAAAACTCACGTTAAGGG
ATTTTGGTCATGAGATTATCAAAAAGGATCTTCACCTAGATCCTTTTAAATTAAAAATGAAGTTTTAAAT
CAATCTAAAGTATATATGAGTAAACTTGGTCTGACAGTTACCAATGCTTAATCAGTGAGGCACCTATCTC
AGCGATCTGTCTATTTCGTTCATCCATAGTTGCCTGACTCCCCGTCGTGTAGATAACTACGATACGGGAG
GGCTTACCATCTGGCCCCAGTGCTGCAATGATACCGCGAGACCCACGCTCACCGGCTCCAGATTTATCAG
CAATAAACCAGCCAGCCGGAAGGGCCGAGCGCAGAAGTGGTCCTGCAACTTTATCCGCCTCCATCCAGTC
TATTAATTGTTGCCGGGAAGCTAGAGTAAGTAGTTCGCCAGTTAATAGTTTGCGCAACGTTGTTGCCATT
GCTACAGGCATCGTGGTGTCACGCTCGTCGTTTGGTATGGCTTCATTCAGCTCCGGTTCCCAACGATCAA
GGCGAGTTACATGATCCCCCATGTTGTGCAAAAAAGCGGTTAGCTCCTTCGGTCCTCCGATCGTTGTCAG
AAGTAAGTTGGCCGCAGTGTTATCACTCATGGTTATGGCAGCACTGCATAATTCTCTTACTGTCATGCCA
TCCGTAAGATGCTTTTCTGTGACTGGTGAGTACTCAACCAAGTCATTCTGAGAATAGTGTATGCGGCGAC
CGAGTTGCTCTTGCCCGGCGTCAATACGGGATAATACCGCGCCACATAGCAGAACTTTAAAAGTGCTCAT
CATTGGAAAACGTTCTTCGGGGCGAAAACTCTCAAGGATCTTACCGCTGTTGAGATCCAGTTCGATGTAA
CCCACTCGTGCACCCAACTGATCTTCAGCATCTTTTACTTTCACCAGCGTTTCTGGGTGAGCAAAAACAG
GAAGGCAAAATGCCGCAAAAAAGGGAATAAGGGCGACACGGAAATGTTGAATACTCATACTCTTCCTTTT
TCAATATTATTGAAGCATTTATCAGGGTTATTGTCTCATGAGCGGATACATATTTGAATGTATTTAGAAA
AATAAACAAATAGGGGTTCCGCGCACATTTCCCCGAAAAGTGCCACCTGACGTCTAAGAAACCATTATTA
TCATGACATTAACCTATAAAAATAGGCGTATCACGAGGCCCTTTCGTCTCGCGCGTTTCGGTGATGACGG
TGAAAACCTCTGACACATGCAGCTCCCGGAGACGGTCACAGCTTGTCTGTAAGCGGATGCCGGGAGCAGA
CAAGCCCGTCAGGGCGCGTCAGCGGGTGTTGGCGGGTGTCGGGGCTGGCTTAACTATGCGGCATCAGAGC
AGATTGTACTGAGAGTGCACCATATGGACATATTGTCGTTAGAACGCG
Features (pLannotate 1.2.2; 9 found; start..end, strand, type, name):
     41..59      +  promoter       SP6 promoter: promoter for bacteriophage SP6 RNA polymerase
    222..1578    +  gene           kanMX: yeast selectable marker conferring kanamycin resistance (Wach et al., 1994)
   1733..1751    -  promoter       T7 promoter: promoter for bacteriophage T7 RNA polymerase
   1773..1826    -  CDS            lacI (fragment): lac repressor; lacI; The lac repressor binds to the lac operator to inhibit transcription in E. coli. This inhibition can be relieved by adding lactose or isopropyl-β-D-thiogalactopyranoside (IPTG).
   2009..2597    -  rep_origin     ori: high-copy-number ColE1/pMB1/pBR322/pUC origin of replication
   2768..3628    -  CDS            AmpR: β-lactamase; bla; confers resistance to ampicillin, carbenicillin, and related antibiotics
   3629..3733    -  promoter       AmpR promoter: bla
   3828..3863    +  CDS            rop (fragment): Rop protein, which maintains plasmids at low copy number; rop
   3965..4016    +  misc_feature   bom (fragment): basis of mobility region from pBR322
