[The description below was written by a language model from this plasmid's Addgene catalogue record and pLannotate feature annotations shown in this document.]
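Description:
kanMX6-ins1 is a 4,038 bp yeast genomic-targeting plasmid built on the pFA6a backbone, serving as a PCR template or cassette source for selectable-marker insertion in Saccharomyces cerevisiae rather than as a replicating yeast vector. No yeast origin or centromere is recorded. In E. coli it is maintained through a high-copy ColE1/pUC-type origin and selected with ampicillin via the β-lactamase gene and its native promoter. Short remnants of lacI, rop and the pBR322 bom region are annotated in the backbone, but these are fragments and not expected to be functional.

The payload is the kanMX marker, in which the KanR coding sequence is driven by the Ashbya gossypii TEF promoter and closed by the A. gossypii TEF terminator, conferring G418 (Geneticin) resistance in yeast. What distinguishes this version from the original pFA6a-kanMX6 is that a copy of the S. cerevisiae DEG1 transcription terminator, amplified from genomic DNA and assembled by Gibson cloning, sits on each side of the cassette. The feature table annotates only kanMX itself. The terminators are not called, but would fall in the unannotated stretches between the marker and the flanking SP6 and T7 promoters, which serve as sequencing primer sites.

The terminators insulate the cassette. The associated work reports that promoters in such cassettes can fire bidirectionally, producing transcripts that run into adjacent genes and repress their expression through transcription interference. Terminating this read-out on both sides allows deletions or other targeted modifications to be made without off-target disruption of genes neighbouring the insertion site, so the plasmid is intended as a drop-in replacement for the standard pFA6a series.
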