Addgene plasmid #195038: kanMX6-ins1
Purpose: pFA6a derived selection cassette flanked with transcription terminators (tDEG1/tDEG1), allows genome modification without disruption of insertion neighboring genes by transcription interference
Depositing lab: Gloria Brar. Depositing organization: University of California, Berkeley. Publication: Bidirectional promoter activity from expression cassettes can drive off-target repression of neighboring gene translation. Powers EN, Chan C, Doron-Mandel E, Llacsahuanga Allcca L, Kim Kim J, Jovanovic M, Brar GA. Elife. 2022 Dec 12;11:e81086. doi: 10.7554/eLife.81086. PubMed 36503721.
Backbone
  Vector backbone: pFA6a
  Backbone size w/o insert (bp): 2400
  Total vector size (bp): 4038
  Vector type: yeast genomic targeting
  Selectable markers: Geneticin (G418)
Growth in bacteria
  Bacterial resistance: Ampicillin, 100 μg/mL
  Growth temperature: 37°C
  Growth strain: DH5alpha
  Copy number: Unknown
Gene/Insert
  Gene/Insert name: KanR (alt names: kanamycin resistance cassette; encodes resistance to Geneticin (G418))
  Species: S. cerevisiae (budding yeast); A. gossypii
  Insert size (bp): 1600
  Tag / fusion protein: S. cerevisiae DEG1 terminator, A. gossypii TEF promoter, KanR, A. gossypii TEF terminator, S. cerevisiae DEG1 terminator
  Cloning method: Gibson Cloning
  Sequencing primers: 5′ SP6; 3′ T7
Resource information
  A portion of this plasmid was derived from a plasmid made by: Longtine et al., 1998
Terms and licenses: Academic/Nonprofit Terms; Industry Terms: Not Available to Industry
Depositor comments: This plasmid can be used in place of the original pFA6a series to introduce targeted mutation by selectable marker insertion in yeast while preventing off-target disruption of insertion neighboring genes caused by cassette promoter driven transcription interference. For more information regarding these plasmids see our article (Powers et al., eLife 2022) "Bidirectional promoter activity from expression cassettes can drive off-target repression of neighboring gene translation" The backbone and KanMX cassette was amplified from pFA6a-kanMX6 (Longtine et al., 1998), the tDEG1 sequence was amplified from S. cerevisiae gDNA.
How to cite: kanMX6-ins1 was a gift from Gloria Brar (Addgene plasmid # 195038 ; http://n2t.net/addgene:195038 ; RRID:Addgene_195038)
